Addgene plasmid #38297: Myosin-IIA-GFP
Depositing lab: Matthew Krummel. Depositing organization: University of California, San Francisco (UCSF). Publication: Myosin-IIA and ICAM-1 regulate the interchange between two distinct modes of T cell migration. Jacobelli J, Bennett FC, Pandurangi P, Tooley AJ, Krummel MF. J Immunol. 2009 Feb 15;182(4):2041-50. 10.4049/jimmunol.0803267 PubMed 19201857.
Backbone
  Vector backbone: pEGFP-C1
  Backbone manufacturer: Clontech
  Backbone size w/o insert (bp): 4700
  Total vector size (bp): 10608
  Vector type: Mammalian Expression
  Selectable markers: Neomycin (select with G418)
Growth in bacteria
  Bacterial resistance: Kanamycin, 50 μg/mL
  Growth temperature: 37°C
  Growth strain: DH5alpha
  Copy number: High Copy
Gene/Insert
  Gene/Insert name: Myosin II A (alt names: Myh9; MyoIIA heavy chain; Myhn1)
  Species: M. musculus (mouse)
  Insert size (bp): 5900
  GenBank ID: NM022410
  Entrez Gene: Myh9 (a.k.a. Fltn, Myhn-1, Myhn1, NMHC II-A, NMHCIIA, NMMHC-A, NMMHC-IIA, TU72.6)
  Promoter: CMV
  Tag / fusion protein: eGFP (N terminal on backbone)
  Cloning method: Unknown
  Sequencing primers: 5′ EGFP-C; 3′ SV40-pA-R
Terms and licenses: Academic/Nonprofit Terms; Industry Terms: Not Available to Industry
How to cite: Myosin-IIA-GFP was a gift from Matthew Krummel (Addgene plasmid # 38297 ; http://n2t.net/addgene:38297 ; RRID:Addgene_38297)
