[The description below was written by a language model from this plasmid's Addgene catalogue record and pLannotate feature annotations shown in this document.]
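Description:
Myosin-IIA-GFP is a mammalian expression plasmid built on the Clontech pEGFP-C1 backbone, carrying the mouse non-muscle myosin IIA heavy chain (Myh9) fused at its N terminus to a green fluorescent protein. The full sequence record is about 10.6 kb, of which roughly 5.9 kb is the Myh9 coding region. Expression is driven by the human cytomegalovirus immediate early enhancer and promoter, which span the numbering origin of the circular map, and the transcript is terminated by the SV40 polyadenylation signal. The fluorescent protein reading frame lies directly upstream of Myh9, consistent with a single fusion protein in which the tag precedes the myosin head. The catalogue entry names this tag as eGFP, whereas the automated annotation labels it EYFP. These Aequorea-derived variants differ by only a few residues, so this may simply be a closest-match call by the annotation software, but the record does not resolve the discrepancy.

The plasmid is propagated in E. coli at high copy from a pUC-type ColE1 origin, and it also carries an f1 phage origin. A single Tn5 aminoglycoside phosphotransferase gene (NeoR/KanR) serves both hosts. A bacterial promoter gives kanamycin resistance in E. coli, while the SV40 enhancer and early promoter, with the HSV TK polyadenylation signal, allows G418 selection of transfected mammalian cells. The short large T antigen, ble and bGH fragments in the feature table appear to be backbone remnants rather than functional elements. The associated publication concerns myosin-IIA in T cell migration, so the construct is suited to live imaging of myosin IIA localisation and dynamics in motile cells.
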