Features (pLannotate 1.2.2; 14 found; start..end, strand, type, name):
      1..204     +  promoter       CMV promoter: human cytomegalovirus (CMV) immediate early promoter
    249..965     +  CDS            EYFP: EYFP is a basic (constitutively fluorescent) green/yellow fluorescent protein published in 1996, derived from Aequorea victoria. It is reported to be a very rapidly-maturing weak dimer with high acid sensitivity.
   1023..6902    +  CDS            Myh9: MYH9_MOUSE - Experimental evidence at protein level: Swiss-Prot protein existence level 1. Cellular myosin that appears to play a role in cytokinesis, cell shape, and specialized functions such as secretion and capping (PubMed:19401332). Required for cortical actin clearance prior to oocyte exocytosis (PubMed:31118423). Promotes cell motility in conjunction with S100A4 (By similarity). During cell spreading, plays an important role in cytoskeleton reorganization, focal contact formation (in the margins but not the central part of spreading cells), and lamellipodial retraction; this function is
   6925..7009    +  CDS            large T antigen (fragment): large T antigen from SV40 (simian virus 40)
   7032..7153    +  polyA_signal   SV40 poly(A) signal: SV40 polyadenylation signal
   7187..7615    -  rep_origin     f1 ori (sequence partly withheld): f1 bacteriophage origin of replication; arrow indicates direction of (+) strand synthesis
   7642..7746    +  promoter       AmpR promoter: bla
   7748..8105    +  promoter       SV40 promoter: SV40 enhancer and early promoter
   8140..8934    +  CDS            NeoR/KanR: aminoglycoside phosphotransferase from Tn5; aph(3')-II (or nptII); confers resistance to neomycin, kanamycin, and G418 (Geneticin®)
   8955..9107    +  CDS            ble (fragment): BLE_KLEPN - Experimental evidence at protein level: Swiss-Prot protein existence level 1. Binding protein with a strong affinity to the bleomycin family of antibiotics. Binds to CL990; an antimitotic-antibiotic compound. From Klebsiella pneumoniae.
   9166..9213    +  polyA_signal   HSV TK poly(A) signal: herpes simplex virus thymidine kinase polyadenylation signal (Cole and Stacy, 1985)
   9304..9320    -  polyA_signal   bGH poly(A) signal (fragment): bovine growth hormone polyadenylation signal
   9542..10130   +  rep_origin     ori: high-copy-number ColE1/pMB1/pBR322/pUC origin of replication
  10305..10608   +  enhancer       CMV enhancer: human cytomegalovirus immediate early enhancer
>Addgene plasmid #38297 | Myosin-IIA-GFP | addgene full sequence | sequence record 364690 | Addgene NGS Result
GTGATGCGGTTTTGGCAGTACATCAATGGGCGTGGATAGCGGTTTGACTCACGGGGATTTCCAAGTCTCC
ACCCCATTGACGTCAATGGGAGTTTGTTTTGGCACCAAAATCAACGGGACTTTCCAAAATGTCGTAACAA
CTCCGCCCCATTGACGCAAATGGGCGGTAGGCGTGTACGGTGGGAGGTCTATATAAGCAGAGCTGGTTTA
GTGAACCGTCAGATCCGCTAGCGCTACCGGTCGCCACCATGGTGAGCAAGGGCGAGGAGCTGTTCACCGG
GGTGGTGCCCATCCTGGTCGAGCTGGACGGCGACGTAAACGGCCACAAGTTCAGCGTGTCCGGCGAGGGC
GAGGGCGATGCCACCTACGGCAAGCTGACCCTGAAGTTCATCTGCACCACCGGCAAGCTGCCCGTGCCCT
GGCCCACCCTCGTGACCACCTTCGGCTACGGCCTGCAGTGCTTCGCCCGCTACCCCGACCACATGAAGCA
GCACGACTTCTTCAAGTCCGCCATGCCCGAAGGCTACGTCCAGGAGCGCACCATCTTCTTCAAGGACGAC
GGCAACTACAAGACCCGCGCCGAGGTGAAGTTCGAGGGCGACACCCTGGTGAACCGCATCGAGCTGAAGG
GCATCGACTTCAAGGAGGACGGCAACATCCTGGGGCACAAGCTGGAGTACAACTACAACAGCCACAACGT
CTATATCATGGCCGACAAGCAGAAGAACGGCATCAAGGTGAACTTCAAGATCCGCCACAACATCGAGGAC
GGCAGCGTGCAGCTCGCCGACCACTACCAGCAGAACACCCCCATCGGCGACGGCCCCGTGCTGCTGCCCG
ACAACCACTACCTGAGCTACCAGTCCGCCCTGAGCAAAGACCCCAACGAGAAGCGCGATCACATGGTCCT
GCTGGAGTTCGTGACCGCCGCCGGGATCACTCTCGGCATGGACGAGCTGTACAAGTCCGGTGCCTCGAGC
GCCACCCTGGCTATCTCCGGAGGTGGCGGGAGCGGAATCCTGATGGCTCAGCAGGCTGCAGACAAGTACC
TCTATGTGGATAAAAACTTCATCAATAACCCGCTGGCCCAAGCTGACTGGGCTGCCAAGAAGTTGGTATG
GGTGCCTTCCAGCAAGAATGGCTTTGAACCAGCTAGCCTCAAGGAGGAGGTGGGAGAAGAGGCCATTGTA
GAGCTGGTAGAGAATGGGAAGAAGGTGAAGGTGAACAAGGACGACATCCAGAAGATGAACCCACCCAAGT
TCTCCAAGGTGGAGGACATGGCAGAGCTCACGTGCCTCAACGAAGCTTCGGTGCTGCACAACCTCAAGGA
GCGATACTACTCAGGGCTTATCTACACCTATTCAGGCCTGTTCTGTGTGGTCATCAACCCTTATAAGAAC
CTGCCCATCTACTCAGAGGAGATCGTGGAGATGTACAAGGGCAAGAAGAGGCACGAGATGCCACCCCACA
TCTACGCCATCACAGATACTGCCTACCGGAGCATGATGCAGGACCGGGAAGATCAGTCCATCCTGTGCAC
GGGGGAGTCTGGAGCAGGGAAGACAGAGAACACCAAGAAAGTCATCCAGTACCTGGCACATGTGGCCTCC
TCACACAAGAGCAAGAAGGACCAGGGGGAGTTGGAGCGGCAGCTGCTACAGGCCAACCCTATCCTAGAGG
CCTTTGGAAACGCCAAGACGGTGAAGAATGACAACTCCTCTCGATTCGGTAAATTCATTCGTATCAACTT
TGATGTCAATGGCTACATTGTTGGTGCCAACATTGAGACTTATCTTCTGGAGAAATCTCGTGCTATCCGC
CAAGCCAAAGAGGAGCGGACCTTCCACATCTTCTACTACCTGCTGTCTGGGGCCGGAGAACACCTGAAGA
CTGATCTCCTGTTGGAGCCATACAACAAATACCGCTTCCTGTCCAACGGGCACGTCACCATCCCTGGGCA
GCAGGACAAGGACATGTTCCAGGAGACAATGGAGGCCATGAGAATTATGGGCATCCCAGAGGATGAGCAG
ATGGGCTTGCTGCGGGTCATCTCTGGGGTCCTTCAGCTTGGCAACATTGCCTTCAAGAAGGAGCGGAACA
CTGACCAGGCGTCCATGCCGGACAACACAGCTGCTCAAAAGGTGTCCCACCTCCTGGGGATCAATGTGAC
CGACTTCACCAGAGGCATCCTCACCCCACGCATCAAGGTGGGCAGAGACTATGTGCAGAAGGCGCAGACT
AAAGAGCAGGCTGACTTTGCCATTGAGGCCTTGGCCAAGGCTACCTATGAGCGGATGTTCCGCTGGCTGG
TGCTTCGCATCAACAAAGCTCTGGACAAGACCAAGAGGCAGGGCGCCTCATTTATCGGGATCCTGGACAT
CGCTGGCTTTGAGATCTTTGATCTGAACTCCTTCGAGCAGCTGTGCATCAACTACACCAACGAGAAGCTG
CAGCAGCTGTTCAACCACACCATGTTCATCCTGGAGCAGGAGGAGTACCAGCGAGAGGGCATCGAGTGGA
ACTTCATCGACTTCGGCCTGGACCTGCAGCCCTGCATCGACCTCATTGAGAAGCCGGCGGGTCCCCCAGG
CATCCTGGCCCTGCTAGATGAGGAGTGCTGGTTTCCTAAGGCCACTGACAAGAGCTTCGTGGAGAAGGTG
GTGCAGGAGCAGGGCACCCACCCCAAGTTCCAGAAGCCCAAGCAACTGAAGGACAAGGCTGATTTCTGCA
TTATCCACTATGCCGGCAAGGTGGACTATAAAGCTGACGAGTGGCTGATGAAGAACATGGACCCCTTGAA
CGACAACATCGCCACGCTGCTTCACCAGTCCTCAGACAAGTTTGTCTCTGAGCTGTGGAAGGATGTGGAT
CGGATCATTGGCTTGGACCAAGTGGCTGGAATGTCCGAGACAGCACTACCTGGTGCCTTCAAGACCCGGA
AGGGCATGTTCCGTACTGTCGGACAGCTGTACAAGGAGCAGCTGGCCAAGCTCATGGCCACGTTGAGGAA
TACCAACCCCAACTTCGTGCGCTGCATCATTCCCAACCATGAGAAGAAGGCCGGCAAACTGGACCCGCAC
TTGGTGCTGGACCAGCTGCGCTGCAATGGCGTCCTTGAGGGCATCCGGATCTGCCGCCAGGGCTTTCCCA
ACAGGGTGGTCTTCCAGGAGTTCCGGCAGAGGTATGAGATCCTCACCCCCAACTCCATCCCGAAGGGCTT
CATGGATGGCAAGCAAGCGTGTGTGCTCATGATCAAAGCCTTGGAGCTTGACAGCAACCTGTACCGCATC
GGCCAGAGCAAAGTGTTCTTCCGGGCAGGAGTGCTAGCCCACCTGGAGGAAGAGCGGGACCTGAAGATCA
CCGATGTCATCATTGGCTTCCAGGCCTGCTGCAGGGGCTACCTGGCCAGGAAGGCCTTTGCCAAGAGGCA
GCAACAGCTGACCGCCATGAAGGTCCTACAGAGGAACTGTGCTGCGTACCTCAGGCTGCGCAACTGGCAG
TGGTGGAGGCTCTTCACCAAGGTCAAGCCCCTGTTGAACTCAATAAGACATGAGGATGAGCTGTTAGCCA
AGGAGGCGGAACTGACAAAGGTTCGAGAGAAACATCTGGCTGCAGAGAACAGGCTGACAGAGATGGAGAC
GATGCAGTCTCAGCTCATGGCAGAGAAGCTGCAGCTTCAGGAGCAGCTGCAGGCGGAGACAGAGCTGTGT
GCCGAGGCTGAGGAGCTCCGGGCCCGTCTGACAGCGAAGAAGCAGGAGCTGGAGGAGATCTGCCATGACC
TGGAGGCCAGGGTGGAGGAGGAGGAGGAGCGCTGCCAGTACCTGCAGGCCGAGAAGAAGAAGATGCAGCA
GAACATCCAGGAACTTGAGGAGCAGTTGGAGGAGGAGGAGAGCGCCCGGCAGAAGCTGCAGCTTGAGAAG
GTGACCACCGAGGCCAAGCTGAAGAAACTGGAGGAGGACCAGATCATCATGGAGGACCAGAACTGCAAAC
TGGCCAAGGAGAAGAAACTGCTGGAAGACAGAGTAGCTGAATTCACTACCAACCTCATGGAAGAGGAGGA
GAAGTCCAAGAGCCTGGCCAAGCTCAAGAACAAGCACGAGGCAATGATCACCGACCTGGAAGAGCGCCTC
CGTAGGGAGGAGAAGCAGAGGCAGGAGTTGGAGAAGACCCGTCGCAAGCTGGAGGGAGACTCCACAGACC
TCAGTGACCAGATTGCTGAGCTCCAGGCGCAGATAGCAGAGCTCAAGATGCAGCTGGCCAAGAAGGAGGA
GGAGTTGCAGGCTGCCTTGGCCAGAGTGGAAGAAGAAGCTGCTCAGAAGAATATGGCCCTGAAGAAGATC
CGAGAACTGGAAACTCAGATCTCTGAGCTCCAGGAGGACCTGGAGTCGGAGCGAGCCTCCAGGAATAAAG
CCGAGAAGCAGAAACGGGATCTGGGAGAGGAGCTGGAGGCGCTGAAGACAGAGCTGGAGGACACGCTGGA
CTCCACGGCTGCCCAGCAGGAGCTGAGGTCGAAGCGTGAGCAGGAGGTGAGCATCCTGAAGAAGACTCTG
GAGGACGAGGCCAAGACCCATGAGGCCCAGATCCAGGAGATGAGGCAGAAGCACTCACAGGCTGTGGAGG
AGCTGGCAGATCAGTTGGAGCAGACGAAGCGGGTAAAAGCTACCCTTGAGAAGGCGAAGCAGACCCTGGA
GAATGAGCGGGGAGAGCTGGCCAATGAGGTGAAGGCCCTGCTGCAAGGCAAGGGCGACTCAGAGCACAAG
CGCAAGAAGGTGGAGGCGCAGCTGCAAGAACTGCAGGTCAAGTTCAGCGAGGGAGAGCGCGTGCGAACCG
AACTGGCCGACAAGGTCACCAAGCTGCAGGTTGAACTGGACAGTGTGACCGGTCTCCTTAGCCAGTCTGA
CAGCAAGTCCAGCAAGCTTACGAAGGACTTCTCTGCGCTGGAGTCCCAGCTTCAGGACACACAGGAGTTG
CTCCAGGAGGAGAACCGGCAGAAGCTGAGCCTGAGCACCAAGCTCAAGCAGATGGAGGATGAGAAAAACT
CCTTCAGGGAGCAGCTGGAGGAGGAGGAGGAGGCCAAGCGCAACTTGGAGAAGCAGATCGCCACGCTCCA
TGCCCAGGTGACCGACATGAAGAAGAAGATGGAGGACGGTGTAGGGTGCCTGGAGACTGCAGAGGAGGCG
AAGCGGAGGCTTCAGAAGGACTTGGAAGGCCTGAGCCAGCGGCTTGAGGAGAAGGTGGCTGCCTACGATA
AGCTGGAGAAGACCAAGACACGGCTGCAGCAGGAGCTGGACGACCTGCTGGTTGACCTGGACCACCAGCG
GCAGAGCGTCTCCAACCTGGAAAAGAAGCAGAAGAAGTTCGACCAGCTCCTAGCCGAGGAGAAGACCATC
TCGGCCAAGTATGCAGAGGAGCGTGACCGAGCTGAGGCTGAGGCCCGTGAGAAGGAGACAAAGGCGCTAT
CACTGGCCCGGGCGCTTGAGGAGGCCATGGAGCAGAAGGCAGAGCTGGAGCGGCTCAACAAGCAGTTCCG
CACGGAGATGGAGGACCTCATGAGCTCCAAGGATGACGTGGGCAAGAGTGTCCACGAGCTGGAGAAGTCC
AAGCGGGCCTTGGAGCAGCAGGTGGAGGAGATGAAGACCCAGCTGGAGGAGCTGGAGGATGAGCTGCAGG
CCACGGAGGATGCCAAGCTCCGCCTGGAGGTGAACCTGCAGGCCATGAAGGCCCAGTTTGAGCGGGATCT
GCAGGGCCGGGATGAACAGAGCGAGGAGAAGAAGAAGCAGCTGGTCAGACAGGTGCGGGAGATGGAGGCG
GAGCTGGAGGATGAGAGGAAGCAGCGCTCCATGGCCATGGCCGCACGCAAGAAACTGGAGATGGATCTGA
AGGACCTGGAGGCACACATTGACACAGCCAATAAGAACCGGGAAGAGGCCATCAAACAGCTGCGGAAGCT
TCAGGCCCAGATGAAGGACTGCATGCGGGAGCTGGACGACACGCGCGCCTCCCGGGAGGAGATCCTGGCG
CAGGCCAAGGAGAATGAGAAGAAGCTGAAGAGCATGGAGGCCGAGATGATTCAGCTGCAGGAGGAACTGG
CAGCTGCTGAGCGTGCTAAGCGTCAGGCCCAACAGGAACGGGACGAGCTGGCTGATGAGATCGCCAACAG
CAGTGGCAAAGGGGCCCTAGCATTAGAGGAGAAGCGGCGACTGGAGGCCCGCATTGCCCAGCTGGAGGAG
GAGCTGGAGGAGGAACAGGGCAACACGGAGCTGATCAACGATCGGCTGAAGAAGGCCAACCTGCAGATCG
ACCAAATAAACACCGACCTGAACCTGGAACGCAGCCACGCACAGAAGAATGAGAATGCGCGACAGCAGCT
GGAACGCCAGAACAAGGAGCTCAAGGCCAAGCTGCAGGAAATGGAGAGTGCTGTCAAGTCCAAATACAAG
GCCTCCATCGCGGCCTTGGAGGCCAAAATTGCACAGCTGGAGGAACAGCTGGACAACGAGACCAAGGAGC
GCCAGGCAGCCTCCAAGCAGGTGCGCCGGACGGAGAAGAAGCTGAAGGACGTGCTGCTGCAGGTGGAGGA
CGAGCGGAGGAACGCGGAACAGTTCAAGGACCAGGCTGACAAGGCGTCCACCCGCCTGAAGCAGCTTAAA
CGGCAGCTAGAGGAGGCTGAAGAGGAGGCCCAGCGGGCCAATGCCTCACGCCGGAAGCTGCAGCGTGAGC
TGGAAGATGCCACAGAGACCGCTGATGCTATGAACCGCGAGGTCAGCTCCCTGAAGAACAAACTGAGGCG
TGGGGACCTGCCATTTGTCGTGACTCGCCGAATTGTTCGGAAAGGCACTGGCGACTGCTCAGACGAGGAG
GTCGACGGTAAAGCAGATGGGGCCGATGCCAAGGCAGCTGAATAGGCGGCCGCTTCTAGATAACTGATCA
TAATCAGCCATACCACATTTGTAGAGGTTTTACTTGCTTTAAAAAACCTCCCACACCTCCCCCTGAACCT
GAAACATAAAATGAATGCAATTGTTGTTGTTAACTTGTTTATTGCAGCTTATAATGGTTACAAATAAAGC
AATAGCATCACAAATTTCACAAATAAAGCATTTTTTTCACTGCATTCTAGTTGTGGTTTGTCCAAACTCA
TCAATGTATCTTAAGGCGTAAATTGTAAGCGTTAATATTTTGTTAAAATTCGCGTTAAATTTTTGTTAAA
TCAGCTCATTTTTTAACCAATAGGCCGAAATCGGCAAAATCCCTTATAAATCAAAAGAATAGACCGAGAT
AGGGT
[37 nt withheld, positions 7286-7322]
AAAGAACGTGGACTCCAACGTCAAAGG
[49 nt withheld, positions 7350-7398]
T
[91 nt withheld, positions 7400-7490]
G
[124 nt withheld, positions 7492-7615]
CAGGTGGCACTTTTCGGGGAAATGTGCGCGGAACCCCTATTTGTTTATTTTTCTAAATACATTCAAATAT
GTATCCGCTCATGAGACAATAACCCTGATAAATGCTTCAATAATATTGAAAAAGGAAGAGTCCTGAGGCG
GAAAGAACCAGCTGTGGAATGTGTGTCAGTTAGGGTGTGGAAAGTCCCCAGGCTCCCCAGCAGGCAGAAG
TATGCAAAGCATGCATCTCAATTAGTCAGCAACCAGGTGTGGAAAGTCCCCAGGCTCCCCAGCAGGCAGA
AGTATGCAAAGCATGCATCTCAATTAGTCAGCAACCATAGTCCCGCCCCTAACTCCGCCCATCCCGCCCC
TAACTCCGCCCAGTTCCGCCCATTCTCCGCCCCATGGCTGACTAATTTTTTTTATTTATGCAGAGGCCGA
GGCCGCCTCGGCCTCTGAGCTATTCCAGAAGTAGTGAGGAGGCTTTTTTGGAGGCCTAGGCTTTTGCAAA
GATCGATCAAGAGACAGGATGAGGATCGTTTCGCATGATTGAACAAGATGGATTGCACGCAGGTTCTCCG
GCCGCTTGGGTGGAGAGGCTATTCGGCTATGACTGGGCACAACAGACAATCGGCTGCTCTGATGCCGCCG
TGTTCCGGCTGTCAGCGCAGGGGCGCCCGGTTCTTTTTGTCAAGACCGACCTGTCCGGTGCCCTGAATGA
ACTGCAAGACGAGGCAGCGCGGCTATCGTGGCTGGCCACGACGGGCGTTCCTTGCGCAGCTGTGCTCGAC
GTTGTCACTGAAGCGGGAAGGGACTGGCTGCTATTGGGCGAAGTGCCGGGGCAGGATCTCCTGTCATCTC
ACCTTGCTCCTGCCGAGAAAGTATCCATCATGGCTGATGCAATGCGGCGGCTGCATACGCTTGATCCGGC
TACCTGCCCATTCGACCACCAAGCGAAACATCGCATCGAGCGAGCACGTACTCGGATGGAAGCCGGTCTT
GTCGATCAGGATGATCTGGACGAAGAGCATCAGGGGCTCGCGCCAGCCGAACTGTTCGCCAGGCTCAAGG
CGAGCATGCCCGACGGCGAGGATCTCGTCGTGACCCATGGCGATGCCTGCTTGCCGAATATCATGGTGGA
AAATGGCCGCTTTTCTGGATTCATCGACTGTGGCCGGCTGGGTGTGGCGGACCGCTATCAGGACATAGCG
TTGGCTACCCGTGATATTGCTGAAGAGCTTGGCGGCGAATGGGCTGACCGCTTCCTCGTGCTTTACGGTA
TCGCCGCTCCCGATTCGCAGCGCATCGCCTTCTATCGCCTTCTTGACGAGTTCTTCTGAGCGGGACTCTG
GGGTTCGAAATGACCGACCAAGCGACGCCCAACCTGCCATCACGAGATTTCGATTCCACCGCCGCCTTCT
ATGAAAGGTTGGGCTTCGGAATCGTTTTCCGGGACGCCGGCTGGATGATCCTCCAGCGCGGGGATCTCAT
GCTGGAGTTCTTCGCCCACCCTAGGGGGAGGCTAACTGAAACACGGAAGGAGACAATACCGGAAGGAACC
CGCGCTATGACGGCAATAAAAAGACAGAATAAAACGCACGGTGTTGGGTCGTTTGTTCATAAACGCGGGG
TTCGGTCCCAGGGCTGGCACTCTGTCGATACCCCACCGAGACCCCATTGGGGCCAATACGCCCGCGTTTC
TTCCTTTTCCCCACCCCACCCCCCAAGTTCGGGTGAAGGCCCAGGGCTCGCAGCCAACGTCGGGGCGGCA
GGCCCTGCCATAGCCTCAGGTTACTCATATATACTTTAGATTGATTTAAAACTTCATTTTTAATTTAAAA
GGATCTAGGTGAAGATCCTTTTTGATAATCTCATGACCAAAATCCCTTAACGTGAGTTTTCGTTCCACTG
AGCGTCAGACCCCGTAGAAAAGATCAAAGGATCTTCTTGAGATCCTTTTTTTCTGCGCGTAATCTGCTGC
TTGCAAACAAAAAAACCACCGCTACCAGCGGTGGTTTGTTTGCCGGATCAAGAGCTACCAACTCTTTTTC
CGAAGGTAACTGGCTTCAGCAGAGCGCAGATACCAAATACTGTTCTTCTAGTGTAGCCGTAGTTAGGCCA
CCACTTCAAGAACTCTGTAGCACCGCCTACATACCTCGCTCTGCTAATCCTGTTACCAGTGGCTGCTGCC
AGTGGCGATAAGTCGTGTCTTACCGGGTTGGACTCAAGACGATAGTTACCGGATAAGGCGCAGCGGTCGG
GCTGAACGGGGGGTTCGTGCACACAGCCCAGCTTGGAGCGAACGACCTACACCGAACTGAGATACCTACA
GCGTGAGCTATGAGAAAGCGCCACGCTTCCCGAAGGGAGAAAGGCGGACAGGTATCCGGTAAGCGGCAGG
GTCGGAACAGGAGAGCGCACGAGGGAGCTTCCAGGGGGAAACGCCTGGTATCTTTATAGTCCTGTCGGGT
TTCGCCACCTCTGACTTGAGCGTCGATTTTTGTGATGCTCGTCAGGGGGGCGGAGCCTATGGAAAAACGC
CAGCAACGCGGCCTTTTTACGGTTCCTGGCCTTTTGCTGGCCTTTTGCTCACATGTTCTTTCCTGCGTTA
TCCCCTGATTCTGTGGATAACCGTATTACCGCCATGCATTAGTTATTAATAGTAATCAATTACGGGGTCA
TTAGTTCATAGCCCATATATGGAGTTCCGCGTTACATAACTTACGGTAAATGGCCCGCCTGGCTGACCGC
CCAACGACCCCCGCCCATTGACGTCAATAATGACGTATGTTCCCATAGTAACGCCAATAGGGACTTTCCA
TTGACGTCAATGGGTGGAGTATTTACGGTAAACTGCCCACTTGGCAGTACATCAAGTGTATCATATGCCA
AGTACGCCCCCTATTGACGTCAATGACGGTAAATGGCCCGCCTGGCATTATGCCCAGTACATGACCTTAT
GGGACTTTCCTACTTGGCAGTACATCTACGTATTAGTCATCGCTATTACCATG
