>Addgene plasmid #38297 | Myosin-IIA-GFP | addgene partial sequence | sequence record 49917 | EGFP-C 5'-CATGGTCCTGCTGGAGTTCGTG-3'
TCGGCATGGACGAGCTGTACAAGTCCGGTGCCTCGAGCGCCACCCTGGCTATCTCCGGAGGTGGCGGGAG
CGGAATCCTGATGGCTCAGCAGGCTGCAGACAAGTACCTCTATGTGGATAAAAACTTCATCAATAACCCG
CTGGCCCAAGCTGACTGGGCTGCCAAGAAGTTGGTATGGGTGCCTTCCAGCAAGAATGGCTTTGAACCAG
CTAGCCTCAAGGAGGAGGTGGGAGAAGAGGCCATTGTAGAGCTGGTAGAGAATGGGAAGAAGGTGAAGGT
GAACAAGGACGACATCCAGAAGATGAACCCACCCAAGTTCTCCAAGGTGGAGGACATGGCAGAGCTCACG
TGCCTCAACGAAGCTTCGGTGCTGCACAACCTCAAGGAGCGATACTACTCAGGGCTTATCTACACCTATT
CAGGCCTGTTCTGTGTGGTCATCAACCCTTATAAGAACCTGCCCATCTACTCAGAGGAGATCGTGGAGAT
GTACAAGGGCAAGAAGAGGCACGAGATGCCACCCCACATCTACGCCATCACAGATACTGCCTACCGGAGC
ATGATGCAGGACCGGGAAGATCAGTCCATCCTGTGCACGGGGGAGTCTGGAGCAGGGAAGACAGAGAACA
CCAAGAAAGTCATCCAGTACCTGGCACATGTGGCCTCCTCACACAAGAGCAAGAAGGACCAGGGGGAGTT
GGAGCGGCAGCTGCTACAGGCCAACCCTA
